Addgene plasmid #12143: HA-Foxo1ADA (pCMV5)
Depositing lab: Domenico Accili. Publication: The forkhead transcription factor Foxo1 (Fkhr) confers insulin sensitivity onto glucose-6-phosphatase expression. Nakae J, Kitamura T, Silver DL, Accili D. J Clin Invest. 2001 Nov . 108(9):1359-67. 10.1172/JCI12876 PubMed 11696581.
Backbone
  Vector backbone: pCMV5
  Backbone size w/o insert (bp): 4657
  Vector type: Mammalian Expression
Growth in bacteria
  Bacterial resistance: Ampicillin, 100 μg/mL
  Growth temperature: 37°C
  Growth strain: DH5alpha
  Copy number: Unknown
Gene/Insert
  Gene/Insert name: Foxo1 ADA (alt names: Fkhr ADA; Foxo1; forkhead box O1)
  Species: M. musculus (mouse)
  Insert size (bp): 2100
  Mutation: Phosphorylation-deficient, also referred to as constitutivley active. Contians three point mutaitons: Thr24Ala, Ser253Asp, Ser316Ala*
  Entrez Gene: Foxo1 (a.k.a. Afxh, FKHR, Fkhr1, Foxo1a)
  Promoter: CMV
  Tag / fusion protein: myc (N terminal on backbone); HA (N terminal on insert)
  Cloning method: Restriction Enzyme; 5′ cloning site KpnI (not destroyed); 3′ cloning site XbaI (not destroyed)
  Sequencing primers: 5′ CMV-F; 3′ hGH-pA-R (CCAGCTTGGTTCCCAATAGA)
Terms and licenses: Academic/Nonprofit Terms; Industry Terms: Not Available to Industry
Depositor comments: Also contains G282R, K219R, and L619P polymorphisms, which are not known to affect function.
How to cite: HA-Foxo1ADA (pCMV5) was a gift from Domenico Accili (Addgene plasmid # 12143 ; http://n2t.net/addgene:12143 ; RRID:Addgene_12143)
