[The description below was written by a language model from this plasmid's Addgene catalogue record and pLannotate feature annotations shown in this document.]
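Description:
HA-Foxo1ADA (pCMV5) is a mammalian expression plasmid built on the pCMV5 backbone that drives a phosphorylation-deficient mutant of mouse Foxo1 (also called Fkhr, forkhead box O1). In bacteria it is maintained through a high-copy ColE1/pUC-type origin and selected with ampicillin via the β-lactamase gene. An f1 phage origin is also present, along with remnants of the lac region (lac promoter and operator, CAP site, lacI and lacZα fragments) and a T7 promoter carried over from the backbone. No mammalian selection marker is annotated. The SV40 enhancer/early promoter segment downstream of the expression cassette is not followed by any annotated coding sequence.

The expression cassette consists of the human cytomegalovirus immediate-early enhancer and promoter, an N-terminal HA epitope, the Foxo1 open reading frame cloned between KpnI and XbaI sites, and the human growth hormone polyadenylation signal. The HA epitope is annotated as a short 27-nt match to a 3xHA tag, consistent with a single copy. The catalogue also lists an N-terminal myc tag on the backbone, but the feature table does not annotate one. The "ADA" allele carries Thr24Ala, Ser253Asp and Ser316Ala substitutions at three phosphorylation sites. The record describes this mutant as phosphorylation-deficient and constitutively active. The depositor also notes G282R, K219R and L619P polymorphisms that are not known to affect function.

Foxo1 is a transcription factor that acts as a major target of insulin signalling. The associated study concerned how Foxo1 confers insulin sensitivity on glucose-6-phosphatase expression. The construct is therefore suited to transfection experiments that test Foxo1-dependent gene regulation with a form of the protein lacking these phosphorylation sites, using the HA tag for detection.
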