Features (pLannotate 1.2.2; 16 found; start..end, strand, type, name):
     81..460     +  enhancer       CMV enhancer: human cytomegalovirus immediate early enhancer
    462..661     +  promoter       CMV promoter: human cytomegalovirus (CMV) immediate early promoter
    750..776     +  CDS            3xHA (fragment): three tandem HA epitope tags
    777..2729    +  CDS            Foxo1: FOXO1_MOUSE - Also known as Fkhr, Foxo1a. Experimental evidence at protein level: Swiss-Prot protein existence level 1. Transcription factor that is the main target of insulin signaling and regulates metabolic homeostasis in response to oxidative stress (PubMed:12754525, PubMed:15184386, PubMed:15220471, PubMed:16917544, PubMed:17090532, PubMed:17627282, PubMed:17681146, PubMed:20519497, PubMed:20668652, PubMed:21196578, PubMed:21335550, PubMed:21471200, PubMed:22298775, PubMed:22417654, PubMed:22510882). Binds to the insulin response element (IRE) with consensus sequence 5'- TT[G/A]TTTTG-3' a
   2896..3518    +  polyA_signal   hGH poly(A) signal: human growth hormone polyadenylation signal
   3547..3876    +  promoter       SV40 promoter: SV40 enhancer and early promoter
   3915..3933    -  promoter       T7 promoter: promoter for bacteriophage T7 RNA polymerase
   3971..3987    -  protein_bind   lac operator: The lac repressor binds to the lac operator to inhibit transcription in E. coli. This inhibition can be relieved by adding lactose or isopropyl-β-D-thiogalactopyranoside (IPTG). lac repressor encoded by lacI
   3995..4025    -  promoter       lac promoter: promoter for the E. coli lac operon
   4040..4061    -  protein_bind   CAP binding site: CAP binding activates transcription in the presence of cAMP. E. coli catabolite activator protein
   4074..4166    -  CDS            lacI (fragment): lac repressor; lacI; The lac repressor binds to the lac operator to inhibit transcription in E. coli. This inhibition can be relieved by adding lactose or isopropyl-β-D-thiogalactopyranoside (IPTG).
   4349..4937    -  rep_origin     ori: high-copy-number ColE1/pMB1/pBR322/pUC origin of replication
   5108..5968    -  CDS            AmpR: β-lactamase; bla; confers resistance to ampicillin, carbenicillin, and related antibiotics
   5969..6073    -  promoter       AmpR promoter: bla
   6100..6528    +  rep_origin     f1 ori (sequence partly withheld): f1 bacteriophage origin of replication; arrow indicates direction of (+) strand synthesis
   6559..6713    -  CDS            lacZα (fragment): LacZα fragment of β-galactosidase; lacZ fragment
>Addgene plasmid #12143 | HA-Foxo1ADA (pCMV5) | addgene full sequence | sequence record 252937 | Addgene NGS Result
CTATTGGCCATTGCATACGTTGTATCTATATCATAATATGTACATTTATATTGGCTCATGTCCAATATGA
CCGCCATGTTGACATTGATTATTGACTAGTTATTAATAGTAATCAATTACGGGGTCATTAGTTCATAGCC
CATATATGGAGTTCCGCGTTACATAACTTACGGTAAATGGCCCGCCTGGCTGACCGCCCAACGACCCCCG
CCCATTGACGTCAATAATGACGTATGTTCCCATAGTAACGCCAATAGGGACTTTCCATTGACGTCAATGG
GTGGAGTATTTACGGTAAACTGCCCACTTGGCAGTACATCAAGTGTATCATATGCCAAGTCCGCCCCCTA
TTGACGTCAATGACGGTAAATGGCCCGCCTGGCATTATGCCCAGTACATGACCTTACGGGACTTTCCTAC
TTGGCAGTACATCTACGTATTAGTCATCGCTATTACCATGGTGATGCGGTTTTGGCAGTACACCAATGGG
CGTGGATAGCGGTTTGACTCACGGGGATTTCCAAGTCTCCACCCCATTGACGTCAATGGGAGTTTGTTTT
GGCACCAAAATCAACGGGACTTTCCAAAATGTCGTAATAACCCCGCCCCGTTGACGCAAATGGGCGGTAG
GCGTGTACGGTGGGAGGTCTATATAAGCAGAGCTCGTTTAGTGAACCGTCAGAATTGCCATGGAGCAGAA
GCTGATCAGCGAGGAGGACCTGAACGAATTCAGATCTGGTACCGCCATGTACCCATACGATGTTCCGGAT
TACGCTGCCGAGGCGCCCCAGGTGGTGGAGACCGACCCGGACTTCGAGCCGCTGCCCCGGCAGCGCTCCT
GTGCCTGGCCGCTGCCCAGGCCGGAGTTTAACCAGTCCAACTCGACCACCTCCAGTCCGGCGCCGTCGGG
CGGCGCGGCCGCCAACCCCGACGCCGCGGCGAGCCTGGCCTCGGCGTCCGCTGTCAGCACCGACTTTATG
AGCAACCTGAGCCTGCTGGAGGAGAGTGAGGACTTCGCGCGGGCGCCAGGCTGCGTGGCCGTGGCGGCGG
CGGCTGCGGCCAGCAGGGGCCTGTGCGGGGACTTCCAGGGCCCCGAGGCGGGCTGCGTGCACCCAGCGCC
GCCACAGCCCCCACCGACCGGGCCGCTGTCGCAGCCCCCACCCGTGCCTCCCTCCGCTGCCGCCGCCGCG
GGGCCACTCGCGGGACAGCCGCGCAAGACCAGCTCGTCGCGCCGCAACGCGTGGGGCAACCTGTCGTACG
CCGACCTCATCACCAAGGCCATCGAGAGCTCAGCCGAGAAGAGGCTCACCCTGTCGCAGATCTACGAGTG
GATGGTGAAGAGCGTGCCCTACTTCAAGGATAAGGGCGACAGCAACAGCTCGGCGGGCTGGAAGAATTCA
ATTCGCCACAATCTGTCCCTTCACAGCAGGTTTATTCGAGTGCAGAATGAAGGAACTGGAAAGAGTTCTT
GGTGGATGCTCAATCCAGAGGGAGGCAAGAGCGGAAAATCACCCCGGAGAAGAGCTGCGGACATGGACAA
CAACAGTAAATTTGCTAAGAGCCGAGGGCGGGCTGCTAAGAAAAAAGCATCTCTCCAGTCTGGGCAAGAG
GGTCCTAGAGACAGCCCTGGGTCTCAGTTTTCTAAGTGGCCTGCGAGTCCTGGGTCCCACAGCAACGATG
ACTTTGATAACTGGAGTACATTTCGTCCTCGAACCAGCGCAAATGCTAGTACCATCAGTGGGAGACTTTC
TCCCATCATGACAGAGCAGGATGACCTGGGAGATGGGGACGTGCATTCCCTGGTGTATCCACCCTCTGCT
GCCAAGATGGCGTCTACGCTGCCCAGTCTGTCTGAAATCAGCAATCCAGAAAACATGGAGAACCTTCTGG
ATAATCTCAACCTTCTCTCGTCCCCAACATCTTTAACTGTGTCCACCCAGTCCTCGCCTGGCAGCATGAT
GCAGCAGACACCATGCTATTCGTTTGCACCGCCAAACACCAGTCTAAATTCACCCAGTCCAAACTACTCA
AAGTACACATACGGCCAATCCAGCATGAGCCCTTTGCCCCAGATGCCTATGCAGACACTTCAGGACAGCA
AATCAAGTTACGGAGGATTGAACCAGTATAACTGTGCCCCAGGACTCTTGAAAGAGTTGTTGACTTCTGA
CTCTCCTCCCCACAATGACATTATGTCACCGGTTGATCCCGGAGTGGCCCAACCCAACAGTCGGGTCCTG
GGCCAAAATGTAATGATGGGCCCTAATTCGGTCATGCCAGCGTATGGCAGCCAGGCATCTCATAACAAAA
TGATGAACCCCAGCTCCCACACCCACCCTGGACATGCACAGCAAACGGCTTCGGTCAACGGCCGTACCCT
GCCCCATGTGGTGAACACCATGCCTCACACATCTGCCATGAACCGCTTGACCCCCGTGAAGACACCTTTA
CAAGTGCCTCTGTCCCACCCCATGCAGATGAGTGCCCTGGGCAGCTACTCCTCGGTGAGCAGCTGCAATG
GCTATGGTAGGATGGGTGTCCTCCACCAGGAGAAGCTCCCAAGTGACTTGGATGGCATGTTTATTGAGCG
CTTGGACTGTGACATGGAGTCCATCATTCGGAATGACCCCATGGATGGAGATACCTTGGATTTTAACTTT
GATAATGTGTTGCCCAACCAAAGCTTCCCACACAGTGTCAAGACTACAACACACAGCTGGGTGTCAGGCT
AAGAGTTAGTGAGCAGGCTACATTTAAAAGTCCTTCAGATTGTCTGACAGCAGGAACTGAGGAGCAGTCC
AAAGATGCCCTTCACCCCTCCTTATAGTTTTCAAGATTAAAAAAAAAAAAAAAAAAAAAAAAAAAAAANG
CGGCCGCTGAATTCTAGAGGATCCCGGGTGGCATCCCTGTGACCCCTCCCCAGTGCCTCTCCTGGCCCTG
GAAGTTGCCACTCCAGTGCCCACCAGCCTTGTCCTAATAAAATTAAGTTGCATCATTTTGTCTGACTAGG
TGTCCTTCTATAATATTATGGGGTGGAGGGGGGTGGTATGGAGCAAGGGGCAAGTTGGGAAGACAACCTG
TAGGGCCTGCGGGGTCTATTGGGAACCAAGCTGGAGTGCAGTGGCACAATCTTGGCTCACTGCAATCTCC
GCCTCCTGGGTTCAAGCGATTCTCCTGCCTCAGCCTCCCGAGTTGTTGGGATTCCAGGCATGCATGACCA
GGCTCAGCTAATTTTTGTTTTTTTGGTAGAGACGGGGTTTCACCATATTGGCCAGGCTGGTCTCCAACTC
CTAATCTCAGGTGATCTACCCACCTTGGCCTCCCAAATTGCTGGGATTACAGGCGTGAACCACTGCTCCC
TTCCCTGTCCTTCTGATTTTAAAATAACTATACCAGCAGGAGGACGTCCAGACACAGCATAGGCTACCTG
GCCATGCCCAACCGGTGGGACATTTGAGTTGCTTGCTTGGCACTGTCCTCTCATGCGTTGGGTCCACTCA
GTAGATGCCTGTTGAATTGGGTACGCGGCCAGCTTGGCTGTGGAATGTGTGTCAGTTAGGGTGTGGAAAG
TCCCCAGGCTCCCCAGCAGGCAGAAGTATGCAAAGCATGCATCTCAATTAGTCAGCAACCAGGTGTGGAA
AGTCCCCAGGCTCCCCAGCAGGCAGAAGTATGCAAAGCATGCATCTCAATTAGTCAGCAACCATAGTCCC
GCCCCTAACTCCGCCCATCCCGCCCCTAACTCCGCCCAGTTCCGCCCATTCTCCGCCCCATGGCTGACTA
ATTTTTTTTATTTATGCAGAGGCCGAGGCCGCCTCGGCCTCTGAGCTATTCCAGAAGTAGTGAGGAGGCT
TTTTTGGAGGCCTAGGCTTTTGCAAAAAGCTCCTCGAGGAACTGAAAAACCAGAAAGTTAATTCCCTATA
GTGAGTCGTATTAAATTCGTAATCATGTCATAGCTGTTTCCTGTGTGAAATTGTTATCCGCTCACAATTC
CACACAACATACGAGCCGGAAGCATAAAGTGTAAAGCCTGGGGTGCCTAATGAGTGAGCTAACTCACATT
AATTGCGTTGCGCTCACTGCCCGCTTTCCAGTCGGGAAACCTGTCGTGCCAGCTGCATTAATGAATCGGC
CAACGCGCGGGGAGAGGCGGTTTGCGTATTGGGCGCTCTTCCGCTTCCTCGCTCACTGACTCGCTGCGCT
CGGTCGTTCGGCTGCGGCGAGCGGTATCAGCTCACTCAAAGGCGGTAATACGGTTATCCACAGAATCAGG
GGATAACGCAGGAAAGAACATGTGAGCAAAAGGCCAGCAAAAGGCCAGGAACCGTAAAAAGGCCGCGTTG
CTGGCGTTTTTCCATAGGCTCCGCCCCCCTGACGAGCATCACAAAAATCGACGCTCAAGTCAGAGGTGGC
GAAACCCGACAGGACTATAAAGATACCAGGCGTTTCCCCCTGGAAGCTCCCTCGTGCGCTCTCCTGTTCC
GACCCTGCCGCTTACCGGATACCTGTCCGCCTTTCTCCCTTCGGGAAGCGTGGCGCTTTCTCATAGCTCA
CGCTGTAGGTATCTCAGTTCGGTGTAGGTCGTTCGCTCCAAGCTGGGCTGTGTGCACGAACCCCCCGTTC
AGCCCGACCGCTGCGCCTTATCCGGTAACTATCGTCTTGAGTCCAACCCGGTAAGACACGACTTATCGCC
ACTGGCAGCAGCCACTGGTAACAGGATTAGCAGAGCGAGGTATGTAGGCGGTGCTACAGAGTTCTTGAAG
TGGTGGCCTAACTACGGCTACACTAGAAGAACAGTATTTGGTATCTGCGCTCTGCTGAAGCCAGTTACCT
TCGGAAAAAGAGTTGGTAGCTCTTGATCCGGCAAACAAACCACCGCTGGTAGCGGTGGTTTTTTTGTTTG
CAAGCAGCAGATTACGCGCAGAAAAAAAGGATCTCAAGAAGATCCTTTGATCTTTTCTACGGGGTCTGAC
GCTCAGTGGAACGAAAACTCACGTTAAGGGATTTTGGTCATGAGATTATCAAAAAGGATCTTCACCTAGA
TCCTTTTAAATTAAAAATGAAGTTTTAAATCAATCTAAAGTATATATGAGTAAACTTGGTCTGACAGTTA
CCAATGCTTAATCAGTGAGGCACCTATCTCAGCGATCTGTCTATTTCGTTCATCCATAGTTGCCTGACTC
CCCGTCGTGTAGATAACTACGATACGGGAGGGCTTACCATCTGGCCCCAGTGCTGCAATGATACCGCGAG
ACCCACGCTCACCGGCTCCAGATTTATCAGCAATAAACCAGCCAGCCGGAAGGGCCGAGCGCAGAAGTGG
TCCTGCAACTTTATCCGCCTCCATCCAGTCTATTAATTGTTGCCGGGAAGCTAGAGTAAGTAGTTCGCCA
GTTAATAGTTTGCGCAACGTTGTTGCCATTGCTACAGGCATCGTGGTGTCACGCTCGTCGTTTGGTATGG
CTTCATTCAGCTCCGGTTCCCAACGATCAAGGCGAGTTACATGATCCCCCATGTTGTGCAAAAAAGCGGT
TAGCTCCTTCGGTCCTCCGATCGTTGTCAGAAGTAAGTTGGCCGCAGTGTTATCACTCATGGTTATGGCA
GCACTGCATAATTCTCTTACTGTCATGCCATCCGTAAGATGCTTTTCTGTGACTGGTGAGTACTCAACCA
AGTCATTCTGAGAATAGTGTATGCGGCGACCGAGTTGCTCTTGCCCGGCGTCAATACGGGATAATACCGC
GCCACATAGCAGAACTTTAAAAGTGCTCATCATTGGAAAACGTTCTTCGGGGCGAAAACTCTCAAGGATC
TTACCGCTGTTGAGATCCAGTTCGATGTAACCCACTCGTGCACCCAACTGATCTTCAGCATCTTTTACTT
TCACCAGCGTTTCTGGGTGAGCAAAAACAGGAAGGCAAAATGCCGCAAAAAAGGGAATAAGGGCGACACG
GAAATGTTGAATACTCATACTCTTCCTTTTTCAATATTATTGAAGCATTTATCAGGGTTATTGTCTCATG
AGCGGATACATATTTGAATGTATTTAGAAAAATAAACAAATAGGGGTTCCGCGCACATTTCCCCGAAAAG
TGCCACCTG
[124 nt withheld, positions 6100-6223]
C
[91 nt withheld, positions 6225-6315]
A
[49 nt withheld, positions 6317-6365]
CCTTTGACGTTGGAGTCCACGTTCTTT
[37 nt withheld, positions 6393-6429]
ACCCTATCTCGGTCTATTCTTTTGATTTATAAGGGATTTTGCCGATTTCGGCCTATTGGTTAAAAAATGA
GCTGATTTAACAAAAATTTAACGCGAATTTTAACAAAATATTAACGCTTACAATTTCCATTCGCCATTCA
GGCTGCGCAACTGTTGGGAAGGGCGATCGGTGCGGGCCTCTTCGCTATTACGCCAGCTGGCGAAAGGGGG
ATGTGCTGCAAGGCGATTAAGTTGGGTAACGCCAGGGTTTTCCCAGTCACGACGTTGTAAAACGACGGCC
AGTGCCAAGCTGATCTATACATTGAATCAATATTGGCAATTAGCCATATTAGTCATTGGTTATATAGCAT
AAATCAATATTGG
