>Addgene plasmid #12143 | HA-Foxo1ADA (pCMV5) | addgene partial sequence | sequence record 18700 | CMV-F 5'-CGCAAATGGGCGGTAGGCGTG-3'
AGTGACCGTCAGAATTGCCATGGAGCAGAAGCTGATCAGCGAGGAGGACCTGAACGAATTCAGATCTGGT
ACCGCCATGTACCCATACGATGTTCCGGATTACGCTGCCGAGGCGCCCCAGGTGGTGGAGACCGACCCGG
ACTTCGAGCCGCTGCCCCGGCAGCGCTCCTGTGCCTGGCCGCTGCCCAGGCCGGAGTTTAACCAGTCCAA
CTCGACCACCTCCAGTCCGGCGCCGTCGGGCGGCGCGGCCGCCAACCCCGACGCCGCGGCGAGCCTGGCC
TCGGCGTCCGCTGTCAGCACCGACTTTATGAGCAACCTGAGCCTGCTGGAGGAGAGTGAGGACTTCGCGC
GGGCGCCAG
