>Addgene plasmid #12143 | HA-Foxo1ADA (pCMV5) | addgene partial sequence | sequence record 63855 | hGH-PA-R  5'-CCAGCTTGGTTCCCAATAGA-3'
GGTTGTCTTCCACTTGCCCCTTGCTCCATACCACCCCCCTCCACCCCATAATATTATAGAAGGACACCTA
GTCAGACAAAATGATGCAACTTAATTTTATTAGGACAAGGCTGGTGGGCACTGGAGTGGCAACTTCCAGG
GCCAGGAGAGGCACTGGGGAGGGGTCACAGGGATGCCACCCGGGATCCTCTAGAATTCAGCGGCCGCTTT
TTTTTTTTTTTTTTTTTTTTTTTTTTTTAATCTTGAAAACTATAAGGAGGGGTGAAGGGCATCTTTGGAC
TGCTCCTCAGTTCCTGCTGTCAGACAATCTGAAGGACTTTTAAATGTAGCCTGCTCACTAACTCTTAGCC
TGACACCCAGCTGTGTGTTGTAGTCTTGACACTGTGTGGGAAGCTTTGGTTGGGCAACACATTATCAAAG
TTAAAATCCAAGGTATCTCCATCCATGGGGTCATTCCGAATGATGGACTCCATGTCACAGTCCAAGCGCT
CAATAAACATGCCATCCAAGTCACTTGGGAGCTTCTCCTGGTGGAGGACACCCATCCTACCATAGCCATT
GCAGCTGCTCACCGAGGAGTAGCTGCCCAGGGCACTCATCTGCATGGGGTGGGACAGAGGCACTTGTAAA
GGTGTCTTCACGGGGGTCAAGCGGTTCATGGCAGATGTGTGAGGCATGGTGTTCACCACATGGGGCAGGG
TACGGCCGTTGACCGAAGCCGTTTGCTGTGCATGTCCAGGGTGGG
