>Addgene plasmid #12143 | HA-Foxo1ADA (pCMV5) | addgene partial sequence | sequence record 69679 | mFoxo1-F 5'-aaggccatcgagagctcag-3'
TGTCGCAGATCTACGAGTGGATGGTGAAGAGCGTGCCCTACTTCAAGGATAAGGGCGACAGCAACAGCTC
GGCGGGCTGGAAGAATTCAATTCGCCACAATCTGTCCCTTCACAGCAGGTTTATTCGAGTGCAGAATGAA
GGAACTGGAAAGAGTTCTTGGTGGATGCTCAATCCAGAGGGAGGCAAGAGCGGAAAATCACCCCGGAGAA
GAGCTGCGGACATGGACAACAACAGTAAATTTGCTAAGAGCCGAGGGCGGGCTGCTAAGAAAAAAGCATC
TCTCCAGTCTGGGCAAGAGGGTCCTAGAGACAGCCCTGGGTCTCAGTTTTCTAAGTGGCCTGCGAGTCCT
GGGTCCCACAGCAACGATGACTTTGATAACTGGAGTACATTTCGTCCTCGAACCAGCGCAAATGCTAGTA
CCATCAGTGGGAGACTTTCTCCCATCATGACAGAGCAGGATGACCTGGGAGATGGGGACGTGCATTCCCT
GGTGTATCCACCCTCTGCTGCCAAGATGGCGTCTACGCTGCCCAGTCTGTCTGAAATCAGCAATCCAGAA
AACATGGAGAACCTTCTGGATAATCTCAACCTTCTCTCGTCCCCAACATCTTTAACTGTGTCCACCCAGT
CCTCGCCTGGCAGCATGATGCAGCAGACACCATGCTATTCGTTTGCACCGCCAAACACCAGTCTAAATTC
ACCCAGTCCAAACTACTCAAAGTACACATACGGCCAATCCAGCATGAGCCCTTTGCCCCAGATGCCTATG
CAGACACTTCAGGACAGCAAATCAAGTTACGGAGGATTGAACCAGTATAACTGTGCCCCAGGACTCTTGA
AAGAGTTGTTGACTTCTGACTCTCCTCCCCACAATGACATTATGTCACCGGTTGATCCCGGAGTGGCCCA
ACCCAACAGTCGGGTCCTGGGCCAAAATGTAATGATGGGCCCTAATTCGGTCATGCCAGCGTATGGCAGC
CAGGCATCTCATAACAAAATGATGAACCCCAGCTCCCACACCCACCCTG
